Addgene plasmid #131500: pORANGE Shank1-GFP KI
Purpose: Endogenous tagging of Shank1: C-terminal (amino acid position: STOP codon)
Depositing lab: Harold MacGillavry. Depositing organization: Utrecht University. Publication: ORANGE: A CRISPR/Cas9-based genome editing toolbox for epitope tagging of endogenous proteins in neurons. Willems J, de Jong APH, Scheefhals N, Mertens E, Catsburg LAE, Poorthuis RB, de Winter F, Verhaagen J, Meye FJ, MacGillavry HD. PLoS Biol. 2020 Apr 10;18(4):e3000665. doi: 10.1371/journal.pbio.3000665. PubMed 32275651.
Backbone
  Vector backbone: pORANGE
  Backbone size w/o insert (bp): 9246
  Vector type: Mammalian Expression
Growth in bacteria
  Bacterial resistance: Ampicillin, 100 μg/mL
  Growth temperature: 37°C
  Growth strain: DH5alpha
  Copy number: High Copy
Gene/Insert
  Cloning method: Restriction Enzyme; 5′ cloning site Unknown (unknown if destroyed); 3′ cloning site Unknown (unknown if destroyed)
  Sequencing primers: 5′ aaggctgttagagagataattggaa; 3′ cgggccatttaccgtaagtt
Terms and licenses: Academic/Nonprofit Terms; Industry Terms: Not Available to Industry
How to cite: pORANGE Shank1-GFP KI was a gift from Harold MacGillavry (Addgene plasmid # 131500 ; http://n2t.net/addgene:131500 ; RRID:Addgene_131500)
