[The description below was written by a language model from this plasmid's Addgene catalogue record and pLannotate feature annotations shown in this document.]
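Description:
pORANGE Shank1-GFP KI is a single-plasmid CRISPR/Cas9 knock-in construct built on the pORANGE backbone, a mammalian expression vector from a toolbox for epitope tagging of endogenous proteins in neurons. Its stated purpose is to tag endogenous Shank1 at the C-terminus, with the insertion positioned at the stop codon. It is propagated in bacteria as a high-copy plasmid through a ColE1/pUC-type origin with ampicillin selection (AmpR under its own bla promoter). An f1 origin and short remnants of pBR322 bom and rop sequences are also present in the backbone.

The plasmid combines three functional units. A human U6 Pol III promoter drives a guide RNA joined to the Streptococcus pyogenes gRNA scaffold; the short unannotated gap between promoter and scaffold presumably holds the Shank1-targeting spacer, although the record does not annotate it or state the target species. Immediately downstream sits a promoterless EGFP coding sequence, which serves as the donor to be inserted into the genomic locus, so that fluorescence depends on in-frame integration and expression from the native Shank1 gene. Any flanking sequences that mediate donor excision or integration are not annotated. The third unit is a hybrid CMV enhancer/chicken β-actin promoter with a hybrid intron driving S. pyogenes Cas9, terminated by a bGH polyadenylation signal. Cas9 is annotated as adjoining N- and C-terminal portions that together appear to form one continuous reading frame, preceded by an HA-tag fragment. A single AAV2 ITR is annotated after the Cas9 cassette, likely a remnant of the parental vector rather than a functional packaging arrangement. The sequencing-derived and depositor sequence records give essentially identical feature maps. The construct allows labelling of Shank1 at endogenous expression levels for imaging.
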