Features (pLannotate 1.2.2; 19 found; start..end, strand, type, name):
     62..302     +  promoter       U6 promoter: RNA polymerase III promoter for human U6 snRNA
    332..407     +  misc_RNA       gRNA scaffold: guide RNA scaffold for the Streptococcus pyogenes CRISPR/Cas9 system
    414..457     +  misc_RNA       gRNA scaffold (fragment): guide RNA scaffold for the Streptococcus pyogenes CRISPR/Cas9 system
    524..1240    +  CDS            EGFP: EGFP is a basic (constitutively fluorescent) green fluorescent protein published in 1996, derived from Aequorea victoria. It is reported to be a rapidly-maturing weak dimer with moderate acid sensitivity.
   1311..1596    +  enhancer       CMV enhancer: human cytomegalovirus immediate early enhancer; contains an 18-bp deletion relative to the standard CMV enhancer
   1598..1875    +  promoter       chicken β-actin promoter: No description available
   1876..2103    +  intron         hybrid intron: hybrid between chicken β-actin (CBA) and minute virus of mice (MMV) introns (Gray et al., 2011)
   2124..2151    +  CDS            3xHA (fragment): three tandem HA epitope tags
   2184..3899    +  CDS            Cas9(N): N-terminal portion of Streptococcus pyogenes Cas9 (Zetsche et al., 2015)
   3786..6284    +  CDS            Cas9(C): C-terminal portion of Streptococcus pyogenes Cas9 (Zetsche et al., 2015)
   6354..6465    +  polyA_signal   bGH poly(A) signal: bovine growth hormone polyadenylation signal
   6570..6710    +  repeat_region  AAV2 ITR: inverted terminal repeat of adeno-associated virus serotype 2 inverted
   6715..6766    -  misc_feature   bom (fragment): basis of mobility region from pBR322
   6785..7240    +  rep_origin     f1 ori (sequence partly withheld): f1 bacteriophage origin of replication; arrow indicates direction of (+) strand synthesis
   7241..7290    -  misc_feature   bom (fragment): basis of mobility region from pBR322
   7392..7427    -  CDS            rop (fragment): Rop protein, which maintains plasmids at low copy number; rop
   7522..7626    +  promoter       AmpR promoter: bla
   7627..8487    +  CDS            AmpR: β-lactamase; bla; confers resistance to ampicillin, carbenicillin, and related antibiotics
   8658..9246    +  rep_origin     ori: high-copy-number ColE1/pMB1/pBR322/pUC origin of replication
>Addgene plasmid #131500 | pORANGE Shank1-GFP KI | depositor full sequence | sequence record 252033 | pORANGE Shank1-GFP KI sequence 9246 bps
AACGCCAGCAACGCGGCCTTTTTACGGTTCCTGGCCTTTTGCTGGCCTTTTGCTCACATGTGAGGGCCTA
TTTCCCATGATTCCTTCATATTTGCATATACGATACAAGGCTGTTAGAGAGATAATTGGAATTAATTTGA
CTGTAAACACAAAGATATTAGTACAAAATACGTGACGTAGAAAGTAATAATTTCTTGGGTAGTTTGCAGT
TTTAAAATTATGTTTTAAAATGGACTATCATATGCTTACCGTAACTTGAAAGTATTTCGATTTCTTGGCT
TTATATATCTTGTGGAAAGGACGAAACACCGAATTTTTCCTGGAGAGGTGAGTTTTAGAGCTAGAAATAG
CAAGTTAAAATAAGGCTAGTCCGTTATCAACTTGAAAAAGTGGCACCGAGTCGGTGCTTTTTTGTTTTAG
AGCTAGAAATAGCAAGTTAAAATAAGGCTAGTCCGTTTTTAGCGCGTGCGCCAATTCTGCAGACAAATGG
CTCTAGAAGCTTCCCTCACCTCTCCAGGAAAAATTAGTGAGCAAGGGCGAGGAGCTGTTCACCGGGGTGG
TGCCCATCCTGGTCGAGCTGGACGGCGACGTAAACGGCCACAAGTTCAGCGTGTCCGGCGAGGGCGAGGG
CGATGCCACCTACGGCAAGCTGACCCTGAAGTTCATCTGCACCACCGGCAAGCTGCCCGTGCCCTGGCCC
ACCCTCGTGACCACCCTGACCTACGGCGTGCAGTGCTTCAGCCGCTACCCCGACCACATGAAGCAGCACG
ACTTCTTCAAGTCCGCCATGCCCGAAGGCTACGTCCAGGAGCGCACCATCTTCTTCAAGGACGACGGCAA
CTACAAGACCCGCGCCGAGGTGAAGTTCGAGGGCGACACCCTGGTGAACCGCATCGAGCTGAAGGGCATC
GACTTCAAGGAGGACGGCAACATCCTGGGGCACAAGCTGGAGTACAACTACAACAGCCACAACGTCTATA
TCATGGCCGACAAGCAGAAGAACGGCATCAAGGTGAACTTCAAGATCCGCCACAACATCGAGGACGGCAG
CGTGCAGCTCGCCGACCACTACCAGCAGAACACCCCCATCGGCGACGGCCCCGTGCTGCTGCCCGACAAC
CACTACCTGAGCACCCAGTCCGCCCTGAGCAAAGACCCCAACGAGAAGCGCGATCACATGGTCCTGCTGG
AGTTCGTGACCGCCGCCGGGATCACTCTCGGCATGGACGAGCTGTACAAGTAACCCTCACCTCTCCAGGA
AAAATTCTCGAGGATCCTAGGACGCGTCCTAGGACGCGTCCAGAGGTACCCGTTACATAACTTACGGTAA
ATGGCCCGCCTGGCTGACCGCCCAACGACCCCCGCCCATTGACGTCAATAGTAACGCCAATAGGGACTTT
CCATTGACGTCAATGGGTGGAGTATTTACGGTAAACTGCCCACTTGGCAGTACATCAAGTGTATCATATG
CCAAGTACGCCCCCTATTGACGTCAATGACGGTAAATGGCCCGCCTGGCATTGTGCCCAGTACATGACCT
TATGGGACTTTCCTACTTGGCAGTACATCTACGTATTAGTCATCGCTATTACCATGGTCGAGGTGAGCCC
CACGTTCTGCTTCACTCTCCCCATCTCCCCCCCCTCCCCACCCCCAATTTTGTATTTATTTATTTTTTAA
TTATTTTGTGCAGCGATGGGGGCGGGGGGGGGGGGGGGGCGCGCGCCAGGCGGGGCGGGGCGGGGCGAGG
GGCGGGGCGGGGCGAGGCGGAGAGGTGCGGCGGCAGCCAATCAGAGCGGCGCGCTCCGAAAGTTTCCTTT
TATGGCGAGGCGGCGGCGGCGGCGGCCCTATAAAAAGCGAAGCGCGCGGCGGGCGGGAGTCGCTGCGCGC
TGCCTTCGCCCCGTGCCCCGCTCCGCCGCCGCCTCGCGCCGCCCGCCCCGGCTCTGACTGACCGCGTTAC
TCCCACAGGTGAGCGGGCGGGACGGCCCTTCTCCTCCGGGCTGTAATTAGCTGAGCAAGAGGTAAGGGTT
TAAGGGATGGTTGGTTGGTGGGGTATTAATGTTTAATTACCTGGAGCACCTGCCTGAAATCACTTTTTTT
CAGGTTGGACCGGTGCCACCATGTACCCATACGATGTTCCAGATTACGCTTCGCCGAAGAAAAAGCGCAA
GGTCGAAGCGTCCGACAAGAAGTACAGCATCGGCCTGGACATCGGCACCAACTCTGTGGGCTGGGCCGTG
ATCACCGACGAGTACAAGGTGCCCAGCAAGAAATTCAAGGTGCTGGGCAACACCGACCGGCACAGCATCA
AGAAGAACCTGATCGGAGCCCTGCTGTTCGACAGCGGCGAAACAGCCGAGGCCACCCGGCTGAAGAGAAC
CGCCAGAAGAAGATACACCAGACGGAAGAACCGGATCTGCTATCTGCAAGAGATCTTCAGCAACGAGATG
GCCAAGGTGGACGACAGCTTCTTCCACAGACTGGAAGAGTCCTTCCTGGTGGAAGAGGATAAGAAGCACG
AGCGGCACCCCATCTTCGGCAACATCGTGGACGAGGTGGCCTACCACGAGAAGTACCCCACCATCTACCA
CCTGAGAAAGAAACTGGTGGACAGCACCGACAAGGCCGACCTGCGGCTGATCTATCTGGCCCTGGCCCAC
ATGATCAAGTTCCGGGGCCACTTCCTGATCGAGGGCGACCTGAACCCCGACAACAGCGACGTGGACAAGC
TGTTCATCCAGCTGGTGCAGACCTACAACCAGCTGTTCGAGGAAAACCCCATCAACGCCAGCGGCGTGGA
CGCCAAGGCCATCCTGTCTGCCAGACTGAGCAAGAGCAGACGGCTGGAAAATCTGATCGCCCAGCTGCCC
GGCGAGAAGAAGAATGGCCTGTTCGGCAACCTGATTGCCCTGAGCCTGGGCCTGACCCCCAACTTCAAGA
GCAACTTCGACCTGGCCGAGGATGCCAAACTGCAGCTGAGCAAGGACACCTACGACGACGACCTGGACAA
CCTGCTGGCCCAGATCGGCGACCAGTACGCCGACCTGTTTCTGGCCGCCAAGAACCTGTCCGACGCCATC
CTGCTGAGCGACATCCTGAGAGTGAACACCGAGATCACCAAGGCCCCCCTGAGCGCCTCTATGATCAAGA
GATACGACGAGCACCACCAGGACCTGACCCTGCTGAAAGCTCTCGTGCGGCAGCAGCTGCCTGAGAAGTA
CAAAGAGATTTTCTTCGACCAGAGCAAGAACGGCTACGCCGGCTACATTGACGGCGGAGCCAGCCAGGAA
GAGTTCTACAAGTTCATCAAGCCCATCCTGGAAAAGATGGACGGCACCGAGGAACTGCTCGTGAAGCTGA
ACAGAGAGGACCTGCTGCGGAAGCAGCGGACCTTCGACAACGGCAGCATCCCCCACCAGATCCACCTGGG
AGAGCTGCACGCCATTCTGCGGCGGCAGGAAGATTTTTACCCATTCCTGAAGGACAACCGGGAAAAGATC
GAGAAGATCCTGACCTTCCGCATCCCCTACTACGTGGGCCCTCTGGCCAGGGGAAACAGCAGATTCGCCT
GGATGACCAGAAAGAGCGAGGAAACCATCACCCCCTGGAACTTCGAGGAAGTGGTGGACAAGGGCGCTTC
CGCCCAGAGCTTCATCGAGCGGATGACCAACTTCGATAAGAACCTGCCCAACGAGAAGGTGCTGCCCAAG
CACAGCCTGCTGTACGAGTACTTCACCGTGTATAACGAGCTGACCAAAGTGAAATACGTGACCGAGGGAA
TGAGAAAGCCCGCCTTCCTGAGCGGCGAGCAGAAAAAGGCCATCGTGGACCTGCTGTTCAAGACCAACCG
GAAAGTGACCGTGAAGCAGCTGAAAGAGGACTACTTCAAGAAAATCGAGTGCTTCGACTCCGTGGAAATC
TCCGGCGTGGAAGATCGGTTCAACGCCTCCCTGGGCACATACCACGATCTGCTGAAAATTATCAAGGACA
AGGACTTCCTGGACAATGAGGAAAACGAGGACATTCTGGAAGATATCGTGCTGACCCTGACACTGTTTGA
GGACAGAGAGATGATCGAGGAACGGCTGAAAACCTATGCCCACCTGTTCGACGACAAAGTGATGAAGCAG
CTGAAGCGGCGGAGATACACCGGCTGGGGCAGGCTGAGCCGGAAGCTGATCAACGGCATCCGGGACAAGC
AGTCCGGCAAGACAATCCTGGATTTCCTGAAGTCCGACGGCTTCGCCAACAGAAACTTCATGCAGCTGAT
CCACGACGACAGCCTGACCTTTAAAGAGGACATCCAGAAAGCCCAGGTGTCCGGCCAGGGCGATAGCCTG
CACGAGCACATTGCCAATCTGGCCGGCAGCCCCGCCATTAAGAAGGGCATCCTGCAGACAGTGAAGGTGG
TGGACGAGCTCGTGAAAGTGATGGGCCGGCACAAGCCCGAGAACATCGTGATCGAAATGGCCAGAGAGAA
CCAGACCACCCAGAAGGGACAGAAGAACAGCCGCGAGAGAATGAAGCGGATCGAAGAGGGCATCAAAGAG
CTGGGCAGCCAGATCCTGAAAGAACACCCCGTGGAAAACACCCAGCTGCAGAACGAGAAGCTGTACCTGT
ACTACCTGCAGAATGGGCGGGATATGTACGTGGACCAGGAACTGGACATCAACCGGCTGTCCGACTACGA
TGTGGACCATATCGTGCCTCAGAGCTTTCTGAAGGACGACTCCATCGACAACAAGGTGCTGACCAGAAGC
GACAAGAACCGGGGCAAGAGCGACAACGTGCCCTCCGAAGAGGTCGTGAAGAAGATGAAGAACTACTGGC
GGCAGCTGCTGAACGCCAAGCTGATTACCCAGAGAAAGTTCGACAATCTGACCAAGGCCGAGAGAGGCGG
CCTGAGCGAACTGGATAAGGCCGGCTTCATCAAGAGACAGCTGGTGGAAACCCGGCAGATCACAAAGCAC
GTGGCACAGATCCTGGACTCCCGGATGAACACTAAGTACGACGAGAATGACAAGCTGATCCGGGAAGTGA
AAGTGATCACCCTGAAGTCCAAGCTGGTGTCCGATTTCCGGAAGGATTTCCAGTTTTACAAAGTGCGCGA
GATCAACAACTACCACCACGCCCACGACGCCTACCTGAACGCCGTCGTGGGAACCGCCCTGATCAAAAAG
TACCCTAAGCTGGAAAGCGAGTTCGTGTACGGCGACTACAAGGTGTACGACGTGCGGAAGATGATCGCCA
AGAGCGAGCAGGAAATCGGCAAGGCTACCGCCAAGTACTTCTTCTACAGCAACATCATGAACTTTTTCAA
GACCGAGATTACCCTGGCCAACGGCGAGATCCGGAAGCGGCCTCTGATCGAGACAAACGGCGAAACCGGG
GAGATCGTGTGGGATAAGGGCCGGGATTTTGCCACCGTGCGGAAAGTGCTGAGCATGCCCCAAGTGAATA
TCGTGAAAAAGACCGAGGTGCAGACAGGCGGCTTCAGCAAAGAGTCTATCCTGCCCAAGAGGAACAGCGA
TAAGCTGATCGCCAGAAAGAAGGACTGGGACCCTAAGAAGTACGGCGGCTTCGACAGCCCCACCGTGGCC
TATTCTGTGCTGGTGGTGGCCAAAGTGGAAAAGGGCAAGTCCAAGAAACTGAAGAGTGTGAAAGAGCTGC
TGGGGATCACCATCATGGAAAGAAGCAGCTTCGAGAAGAATCCCATCGACTTTCTGGAAGCCAAGGGCTA
CAAAGAAGTGAAAAAGGACCTGATCATCAAGCTGCCTAAGTACTCCCTGTTCGAGCTGGAAAACGGCCGG
AAGAGAATGCTGGCCTCTGCCGGCGAACTGCAGAAGGGAAACGAACTGGCCCTGCCCTCCAAATATGTGA
ACTTCCTGTACCTGGCCAGCCACTATGAGAAGCTGAAGGGCTCCCCCGAGGATAATGAGCAGAAACAGCT
GTTTGTGGAACAGCACAAGCACTACCTGGACGAGATCATCGAGCAGATCAGCGAGTTCTCCAAGAGAGTG
ATCCTGGCCGACGCTAATCTGGACAAAGTGCTGTCCGCCTACAACAAGCACCGGGATAAGCCCATCAGAG
AGCAGGCCGAGAATATCATCCACCTGTTTACCCTGACCAATCTGGGAGCCCCTGCCGCCTTCAAGTACTT
TGACACCACCATCGACCGGAAGAGGTACACCAGCACCAAAGAGGTGCTGGACGCCACCCTGATCCACCAG
AGCATCACCGGCCTGTACGAGACACGGATCGACCTGTCTCAGCTGGGAGGCGACAGCCCCAAGAAGAAGA
GAAAGGTGGAGGCCAGCTAAGAATTCTAACTAGAGCTCGCTGATCAGCCTCGACTGTGCCTTCTAGTTGC
CAGCCATCTGTTGTTTGCCCCTCCCCCGTGCCTTCCTTGACCCTGGAAGGTGCCACTCCCACTGTCCTTT
CCTAATAAAATGAGGAAATTGCATCGCATTGTCTGAGTAGGTGTCATTCTATTCTGGGGGGTGGGGTGGG
GCAGGACAGCAAGGGGGAGGATTGGGAAGAGAATAGCAGGCATGCTGGGGAGCGGCCGCAGGAACCCCTA
GTGATGGAGTTGGCCACTCCCTCTCTGCGCGCTCGCTCGCTCACTGAGGCCGGGCGACCAAAGGTCGCCC
GACGCCCGGGCTTTGCCCGGGCGGCCTCAGTGAGCGAGCGAGCGCGCAGCTGCCTGCAGGGGCGCCTGAT
GCGGTATTTTCTCCTTACGCATCTGTGCGGTATTTCACACCGCATA
[95 nt withheld, positions 6767-6861]
T
[46 nt withheld, positions 6863-6908]
C
[141 nt withheld, positions 6910-7050]
CCTTTGACGTTGGAGTCCACGTTCTTT
[37 nt withheld, positions 7078-7114]
ACTCTATCTCGGGCTATTCTTTTGATTTATAAGGGATTTTGCCGATTTCGGTCTATTGGTTAAAAAATGA
GCTGATTTAACAAAAATTTAACGCGAATTTTAACAAAATATTAACGTTTACAATTTTATGGTGCACTCTC
AGTACAATCTGCTCTGATGCCGCATAGTTAAGCCAGCCCCGACACCCGCCAACACCCGCTGACGCGCCCT
GACGGGCTTGTCTGCTCCCGGCATCCGCTTACAGACAAGCTGTGACCGTCTCCGGGAGCTGCATGTGTCA
GAGGTTTTCACCGTCATCACCGAAACGCGCGAGACGAAAGGGCCTCGTGATACGCCTATTTTTATAGGTT
AATGTCATGATAATAATGGTTTCTTAGACGTCAGGTGGCACTTTTCGGGGAAATGTGCGCGGAACCCCTA
TTTGTTTATTTTTCTAAATACATTCAAATATGTATCCGCTCATGAGACAATAACCCTGATAAATGCTTCA
ATAATATTGAAAAAGGAAGAGTATGAGTATTCAACATTTCCGTGTCGCCCTTATTCCCTTTTTTGCGGCA
TTTTGCCTTCCTGTTTTTGCTCACCCAGAAACGCTGGTGAAAGTAAAAGATGCTGAAGATCAGTTGGGTG
CACGAGTGGGTTACATCGAACTGGATCTCAACAGCGGTAAGATCCTTGAGAGTTTTCGCCCCGAAGAACG
TTTTCCAATGATGAGCACTTTTAAAGTTCTGCTATGTGGCGCGGTATTATCCCGTATTGACGCCGGGCAA
GAGCAACTCGGTCGCCGCATACACTATTCTCAGAATGACTTGGTTGAGTACTCACCAGTCACAGAAAAGC
ATCTTACGGATGGCATGACAGTAAGAGAATTATGCAGTGCTGCCATAACCATGAGTGATAACACTGCGGC
CAACTTACTTCTGACAACGATCGGAGGACCGAAGGAGCTAACCGCTTTTTTGCACAACATGGGGGATCAT
GTAACTCGCCTTGATCGTTGGGAACCGGAGCTGAATGAAGCCATACCAAACGACGAGCGTGACACCACGA
TGCCTGTAGCAATGGCAACAACGTTGCGCAAACTATTAACTGGCGAACTACTTACTCTAGCTTCCCGGCA
ACAATTAATAGACTGGATGGAGGCGGATAAAGTTGCAGGACCACTTCTGCGCTCGGCCCTTCCGGCTGGC
TGGTTTATTGCTGATAAATCTGGAGCCGGTGAGCGTGGAAGCCGCGGTATCATTGCAGCACTGGGGCCAG
ATGGTAAGCCCTCCCGTATCGTAGTTATCTACACGACGGGGAGTCAGGCAACTATGGATGAACGAAATAG
ACAGATCGCTGAGATAGGTGCCTCACTGATTAAGCATTGGTAACTGTCAGACCAAGTTTACTCATATATA
CTTTAGATTGATTTAAAACTTCATTTTTAATTTAAAAGGATCTAGGTGAAGATCCTTTTTGATAATCTCA
TGACCAAAATCCCTTAACGTGAGTTTTCGTTCCACTGAGCGTCAGACCCCGTAGAAAAGATCAAAGGATC
TTCTTGAGATCCTTTTTTTCTGCGCGTAATCTGCTGCTTGCAAACAAAAAAACCACCGCTACCAGCGGTG
GTTTGTTTGCCGGATCAAGAGCTACCAACTCTTTTTCCGAAGGTAACTGGCTTCAGCAGAGCGCAGATAC
CAAATACTGTTCTTCTAGTGTAGCCGTAGTTAGGCCACCACTTCAAGAACTCTGTAGCACCGCCTACATA
CCTCGCTCTGCTAATCCTGTTACCAGTGGCTGCTGCCAGTGGCGATAAGTCGTGTCTTACCGGGTTGGAC
TCAAGACGATAGTTACCGGATAAGGCGCAGCGGTCGGGCTGAACGGGGGGTTCGTGCACACAGCCCAGCT
TGGAGCGAACGACCTACACCGAACTGAGATACCTACAGCGTGAGCTATGAGAAAGCGCCACGCTTCCCGA
AGGGAGAAAGGCGGACAGGTATCCGGTAAGCGGCAGGGTCGGAACAGGAGAGCGCACGAGGGAGCTTCCA
GGGGGAAACGCCTGGTATCTTTATAGTCCTGTCGGGTTTCGCCACCTCTGACTTGAGCGTCGATTTTTGT
GATGCTCGTCAGGGGGGCGGAGCCTATGGAAA
