Features (pLannotate 1.2.2; 19 found; start..end, strand, type, name):
     62..302     +  promoter       U6 promoter: RNA polymerase III promoter for human U6 snRNA
    332..407     +  misc_RNA       gRNA scaffold: guide RNA scaffold for the Streptococcus pyogenes CRISPR/Cas9 system
    414..457     +  misc_RNA       gRNA scaffold (fragment): guide RNA scaffold for the Streptococcus pyogenes CRISPR/Cas9 system
    524..1240    +  CDS            EGFP: EGFP is a basic (constitutively fluorescent) green fluorescent protein published in 1996, derived from Aequorea victoria. It is reported to be a rapidly-maturing weak dimer with moderate acid sensitivity.
   1311..1596    +  enhancer       CMV enhancer: human cytomegalovirus immediate early enhancer; contains an 18-bp deletion relative to the standard CMV enhancer
   1598..1875    +  promoter       chicken β-actin promoter: No description available
   1876..2103    +  intron         hybrid intron: hybrid between chicken β-actin (CBA) and minute virus of mice (MMV) introns (Gray et al., 2011)
   2124..2151    +  CDS            3xHA (fragment): three tandem HA epitope tags
   2184..3785    +  CDS            Cas9(N): N-terminal portion of Streptococcus pyogenes Cas9 (Zetsche et al., 2015)
   3786..6284    +  CDS            Cas9(C): C-terminal portion of Streptococcus pyogenes Cas9 (Zetsche et al., 2015)
   6354..6465    +  polyA_signal   bGH poly(A) signal: bovine growth hormone polyadenylation signal
   6570..6710    +  repeat_region  AAV2 ITR: inverted terminal repeat of adeno-associated virus serotype 2 inverted
   6715..6766    -  misc_feature   bom (fragment): basis of mobility region from pBR322
   6785..7240    +  rep_origin     f1 ori (sequence partly withheld): f1 bacteriophage origin of replication; arrow indicates direction of (+) strand synthesis
   7241..7290    -  misc_feature   bom (fragment): basis of mobility region from pBR322
   7392..7427    -  CDS            rop (fragment): Rop protein, which maintains plasmids at low copy number; rop
   7522..7626    +  promoter       AmpR promoter: bla
   7627..8487    +  CDS            AmpR: β-lactamase; bla; confers resistance to ampicillin, carbenicillin, and related antibiotics
   8658..9246    +  rep_origin     ori: high-copy-number ColE1/pMB1/pBR322/pUC origin of replication
>Addgene plasmid #131500 | pORANGE Shank1-GFP KI | addgene full sequence | sequence record 257269 | Addgene NGS Result
AACGCCAGCAACGCGGCCTTTTTACGGTTCCTGGCCTTTTGCTGGCCTTTTGCTCACATGTGAGGGCCTA
TTTCCCATGATTCCTTCATATTTGCATATACGATACAAGGCTGTTAGAGAGATAATTGGAATTAATTTGA
CTGTAAACACAAAGATATTAGTACAAAATACGTGACGTAGAAAGTAATAATTTCTTGGGTAGTTTGCAGT
TTTAAAATTATGTTTTAAAATGGACTATCATATGCTTACCGTAACTTGAAAGTATTTCGATTTCTTGGCT
TTATATATCTTGTGGAAAGGACGAAACACCGAATTTTTCCTGGAGAGGTGAGTTTTAGAGCTAGAAATAG
CAAGTTAAAATAAGGCTAGTCCGTTATCAACTTGAAAAAGTGGCACCGAGTCGGTGCTTTTTTGTTTTAG
AGCTAGAAATAGCAAGTTAAAATAAGGCTAGTCCGTTTTTAGCGCGTGCGCCAATTCTGCAGACAAATGG
CTCTAGAAGCTTCCCTCACCTCTCCAGGAAAAATTAGTGAGCAAGGGCGAGGAGCTGTTCACCGGGGTGG
TGCCCATCCTGGTCGAGCTGGACGGCGACGTAAACGGCCACAAGTTCAGCGTGTCCGGCGAGGGCGAGGG
CGATGCCACCTACGGCAAGCTGACCCTGAAGTTCATCTGCACCACCGGCAAGCTGCCCGTGCCCTGGCCC
ACCCTCGTGACCACCCTGACCTACGGCGTGCAGTGCTTCAGCCGCTACCCCGACCACATGAAGCAGCACG
ACTTCTTCAAGTCCGCCATGCCCGAAGGCTACGTCCAGGAGCGCACCATCTTCTTCAAGGACGACGGCAA
CTACAAGACCCGCGCCGAGGTGAAGTTCGAGGGCGACACCCTGGTGAACCGCATCGAGCTGAAGGGCATC
GACTTCAAGGAGGACGGCAACATCCTGGGGCACAAGCTGGAGTACAACTACAACAGCCACAACGTCTATA
TCATGGCCGACAAGCAGAAGAACGGCATCAAGGTGAACTTCAAGATCCGCCACAACATCGAGGACGGCAG
CGTGCAGCTCGCCGACCACTACCAGCAGAACACCCCCATCGGCGACGGCCCCGTGCTGCTGCCCGACAAC
CACTACCTGAGCACCCAGTCCGCCCTGAGCAAAGACCCCAACGAGAAGCGCGATCACATGGTCCTGCTGG
AGTTCGTGACCGCCGCCGGGATCACTCTCGGCATGGACGAGCTGTACAAGTAACCCTCACCTCTCCAGGA
AAAATTCTCGAGGATCCTAGGACGCGTCCTAGGACGCGTCCAGAGGTACCCGTTACATAACTTACGGTAA
ATGGCCCGCCTGGCTGACCGCCCAACGACCCCCGCCCATTGACGTCAATAGTAACGCCAATAGGGACTTT
CCATTGACGTCAATGGGTGGAGTATTTACGGTAAACTGCCCACTTGGCAGTACATCAAGTGTATCATATG
CCAAGTACGCCCCCTATTGACGTCAATGACGGTAAATGGCCCGCCTGGCATTGTGCCCAGTACATGACCT
TATGGGACTTTCCTACTTGGCAGTACATCTACGTATTAGTCATCGCTATTACCATGGTCGAGGTGAGCCC
CACGTTCTGCTTCACTCTCCCCATCTCCCCCCCCTCCCCACCCCCAATTTTGTATTTATTTATTTTTTAA
TTATTTTGTGCAGCGATGGGGGCGGGGGGGGGGGGGGGGCGCGCGCCRGGGGGGGGGGGGGGGGGSGGGG
GGGGGGGSGGGGSGRGGCGGAGAGGTGCGGCGGCAGCCAATCAGAGCGGCGCGCTCCGAAAGTTTCCTTT
TATGGCGAGGCGGCGGCGGCGGCGGCCCTATAAAAAGCGAAGCGCGCGGCGGGCGGGAGTCGCTGCGCGC
TGCCTTCGCCCCGTGCCCCGCTCCGCCGCCGCCTCGCGCCGCCCGCCCCGGCTCTGACTGACCGCGTTAC
TCCCACAGGTGAGCGGGCGGGACGGCCCTTCTCCTCCGGGCTGTAATTAGCTGAGCAAGAGGTAAGGGTT
TAAGGGATGGTTGGTTGGTGGGGTATTAATGTTTAATTACCTGGAGCACCTGCCTGAAATCACTTTTTTT
CAGGTTGGACCGGTGCCACCATGTACCCATACGATGTTCCAGATTACGCTTCGCCGAAGAAAAAGCGCAA
GGTCGAAGCGTCCGACAAGAAGTACAGCATCGGCCTGGACATCGGCACCAACTCTGTGGGCTGGGCCGTG
ATCACCGACGAGTACAAGGTGCCCAGCAAGAAATTCAAGGTGCTGGGCAACACCGACCGGCACAGCATCA
AGAAGAACCTGATCGGAGCCCTGCTGTTCGACAGCGGCGAAACAGCCGAGGCCACCCGGCTGAAGAGAAC
CGCCAGAAGAAGATACACCAGACGGAAGAACCGGATCTGCTATCTGCAAGAGATCTTCAGCAACGAGATG
GCCAAGGTGGACGACAGCTTCTTCCACAGACTGGAAGAGTCCTTCCTGGTGGAAGAGGATAAGAAGCACG
AGCGGCACCCCATCTTCGGCAACATCGTGGACGAGGTGGCCTACCACGAGAAGTACCCCACCATCTACCA
CCTGAGAAAGAAACTGGTGGACAGCACCGACAAGGCCGACCTGCGGCTGATCTATCTGGCCCTGGCCCAC
ATGATCAAGTTCCGGGGCCACTTCCTGATCGAGGGCGACCTGAACCCCGACAACAGCGACGTGGACAAGC
TGTTCATCCAGCTGGTGCAGACCTACAACCAGCTGTTCGAGGAAAACCCCATCAACGCCAGCGGCGTGGA
CGCCAAGGCCATCCTGTCTGCCAGACTGAGCAAGAGCAGACGGCTGGAAAATCTGATCGCCCAGCTGCCC
GGCGAGAAGAAGAATGGCCTGTTCGGAAACCTGATTGCCCTGAGCCTGGGCCTGACCCCCAACTTCAAGA
GCAACTTCGACCTGGCCGAGGATGCCAAACTGCAGCTGAGCAAGGACACCTACGACGACGACCTGGACAA
CCTGCTGGCCCAGATCGGCGACCAGTACGCCGACCTGTTTCTGGCCGCCAAGAACCTGTCCGACGCCATC
CTGCTGAGCGACATCCTGAGAGTGAACACCGAGATCACCAAGGCCCCCCTGAGCGCCTCTATGATCAAGA
GATACGACGAGCACCACCAGGACCTGACCCTGCTGAAAGCTCTCGTGCGGCAGCAGCTGCCTGAGAAGTA
CAAAGAGATTTTCTTCGACCAGAGCAAGAACGGCTACGCCGGCTACATTGACGGCGGAGCCAGCCAGGAA
GAGTTCTACAAGTTCATCAAGCCCATCCTGGAAAAGATGGACGGCACCGAGGAACTGCTCGTGAAGCTGA
ACAGAGAGGACCTGCTGCGGAAGCAGCGGACCTTCGACAACGGCAGCATCCCCCACCAGATCCACCTGGG
AGAGCTGCACGCCATTCTGCGGCGGCAGGAAGATTTTTACCCATTCCTGAAGGACAACCGGGAAAAGATC
GAGAAGATCCTGACCTTCCGCATCCCCTACTACGTGGGCCCTCTGGCCAGGGGAAACAGCAGATTCGCCT
GGATGACCAGAAAGAGCGAGGAAACCATCACCCCCTGGAACTTCGAGGAAGTGGTGGACAAGGGCGCTTC
CGCCCAGAGCTTCATCGAGCGGATGACCAACTTCGATAAGAACCTGCCCAACGAGAAGGTGCTGCCCAAG
CACAGCCTGCTGTACGAGTACTTCACCGTGTATAACGAGCTGACCAAAGTGAAATACGTGACCGAGGGAA
TGAGAAAGCCCGCCTTCCTGAGCGGCGAGCAGAAAAAGGCCATCGTGGACCTGCTGTTCAAGACCAACCG
GAAAGTGACCGTGAAGCAGCTGAAAGAGGACTACTTCAAGAAAATCGAGTGCTTCGACTCCGTGGAAATC
TCCGGCGTGGAAGATCGGTTCAACGCCTCCCTGGGCACATACCACGATCTGCTGAAAATTATCAAGGACA
AGGACTTCCTGGACAATGAGGAAAACGAGGACATTCTGGAAGATATCGTGCTGACCCTGACACTGTTTGA
GGACAGAGAGATGATCGAGGAACGGCTGAAAACCTATGCCCACCTGTTCGACGACAAAGTGATGAAGCAG
CTGAAGCGGCGGAGATACACCGGCTGGGGCAGGCTGAGCCGGAAGCTGATCAACGGCATCCGGGACAAGC
AGTCCGGCAAGACAATCCTGGATTTCCTGAAGTCCGACGGCTTCGCCAACAGAAACTTCATGCAGCTGAT
CCACGACGACAGCCTGACCTTTAAAGAGGACATCCAGAAAGCCCAGGTGTCCGGCCAGGGCGATAGCCTG
CACGAGCACATTGCCAATCTGGCCGGCAGCCCCGCCATTAAGAAGGGCATCCTGCAGACAGTGAAGGTGG
TGGACGAGCTCGTGAAAGTGATGGGCCGGCACAAGCCCGAGAACATCGTGATCGAAATGGCCAGAGAGAA
CCAGACCACCCAGAAGGGACAGAAGAACAGCCGCGAGAGAATGAAGCGGATCGAAGAGGGCATCAAAGAG
CTGGGCAGCCAGATCCTGAAAGAACACCCCGTGGAAAACACCCAGCTGCAGAACGAGAAGCTGTACCTGT
ACTACCTGCAGAATGGGCGGGATATGTACGTGGACCAGGAACTGGACATCAACCGGCTGTCCGACTACGA
TGTGGACCATATCGTGCCTCAGAGCTTTCTGAAGGACGACTCCATCGACAACAAGGTGCTGACCAGAAGC
GACAAGAACCGGGGCAAGAGCGACAACGTGCCCTCCGAAGAGGTCGTGAAGAAGATGAAGAACTACTGGC
GGCAGCTGCTGAACGCCAAGCTGATTACCCAGAGAAAGTTCGACAATCTGACCAAGGCCGAGAGAGGCGG
CCTGAGCGAACTGGATAAGGCCGGCTTCATCAAGAGACAGCTGGTGGAAACCCGGCAGATCACAAAGCAC
GTGGCACAGATCCTGGACTCCCGGATGAACACTAAGTACGACGAGAATGACAAGCTGATCCGGGAAGTGA
AAGTGATCACCCTGAAGTCCAAGCTGGTGTCCGATTTCCGGAAGGATTTCCAGTTTTACAAAGTGCGCGA
GATCAACAACTACCACCACGCCCACGACGCCTACCTGAACGCCGTCGTGGGAACCGCCCTGATCAAAAAG
TACCCTAAGCTGGAAAGCGAGTTCGTGTACGGCGACTACAAGGTGTACGACGTGCGGAAGATGATCGCCA
AGAGCGAGCAGGAAATCGGCAAGGCTACCGCCAAGTACTTCTTCTACAGCAACATCATGAACTTTTTCAA
GACCGAGATTACCCTGGCCAACGGCGAGATCCGGAAGCGGCCTCTGATCGAGACAAACGGCGAAACCGGG
GAGATCGTGTGGGATAAGGGCCGGGATTTTGCCACCGTGCGGAAAGTGCTGAGCATGCCCCAAGTGAATA
TCGTGAAAAAGACCGAGGTGCAGACAGGCGGCTTCAGCAAAGAGTCTATCCTGCCCAAGAGGAACAGCGA
TAAGCTGATCGCCAGAAAGAAGGACTGGGACCCTAAGAAGTACGGCGGCTTCGACAGCCCCACCGTGGCC
TATTCTGTGCTGGTGGTGGCCAAAGTGGAAAAGGGCAAGTCCAAGAAACTGAAGAGTGTGAAAGAGCTGC
TGGGGATCACCATCATGGAAAGAAGCAGCTTCGAGAAGAATCCCATCGACTTTCTGGAAGCCAAGGGCTA
CAAAGAAGTGAAAAAGGACCTGATCATCAAGCTGCCTAAGTACTCCCTGTTCGAGCTGGAAAACGGCCGG
AAGAGAATGCTGGCCTCTGCCGGCGAACTGCAGAAGGGAAACGAACTGGCCCTGCCCTCCAAATATGTGA
ACTTCCTGTACCTGGCCAGCCACTATGAGAAGCTGAAGGGCTCCCCCGAGGATAATGAGCAGAAACAGCT
GTTTGTGGAACAGCACAAGCACTACCTGGACGAGATCATCGAGCAGATCAGCGAGTTCTCCAAGAGAGTG
ATCCTGGCCGACGCTAATCTGGACAAAGTGCTGTCCGCCTACAACAAGCACCGGGATAAGCCCATCAGAG
AGCAGGCCGAGAATATCATCCACCTGTTTACCCTGACCAATCTGGGAGCCCCTGCCGCCTTCAAGTACTT
TGACACCACCATCGACCGGAAGAGGTACACCAGCACCAAAGAGGTGCTGGACGCCACCCTGATCCACCAG
AGCATCACCGGCCTGTACGAGACACGGATCGACCTGTCTCAGCTGGGAGGCGACAGCCCCAAGAAGAAGA
GAAAGGTGGAGGCCAGCTAAGAATTCTAACTAGAGCTCGCTGATCAGCCTCGACTGTGCCTTCTAGTTGC
CAGCCATCTGTTGTTTGCCCCTCCCCCGTGCCTTCCTTGACCCTGGAAGGTGCCACTCCCACTGTCCTTT
CCTAATAAAATGAGGAAATTGCATCGCATTGTCTGAGTAGGTGTCATTCTATTCTGGGGGGTGGGGTGGG
GCAGGACAGCAAGGGGGAGGATTGGGAAGAGAATAGCAGGCATGCTGGGGAGCGGCCGCAGGAACCCCTA
GTGATGGAGTTGGCCACTCCCTCTCTGCGCGCTCGCTCGCTCACTGAGGCCGGGCGACCAAAGGTCGCCC
GACGCCCGGGCTTTGCCCGGGCGGCCTCAGTGAGCGAGCGAGCGCGCAGCTGCCTGCAGGGGCGCCTGAT
GCGGTATTTTCTCCTTACGCATCTGTGCGGTATTTCACACCGCATA
[95 nt withheld, positions 6767-6861]
T
[46 nt withheld, positions 6863-6908]
C
[141 nt withheld, positions 6910-7050]
CCTTTGACGTTGGAGTCCACGTTCTTT
[37 nt withheld, positions 7078-7114]
ACTCTATCTCGGGCTATTCTTTTGATTTATAAGGGATTTTGCCGATTTCGGTCTATTGGTTAAAAAATGA
GCTGATTTAACAAAAATTTAACGCGAATTTTAACAAAATATTAACGTTTACAATTTTATGGTGCACTCTC
AGTACAATCTGCTCTGATGCCGCATAGTTAAGCCAGCCCCGACACCCGCCAACACCCGCTGACGCGCCCT
GACGGGCTTGTCTGCTCCCGGCATCCGCTTACAGACAAGCTGTGACCGTCTCCGGGAGCTGCATGTGTCA
GAGGTTTTCACCGTCATCACCGAAACGCGCGAGACGAAAGGGCCTCGTGATACGCCTATTTTTATAGGTT
AATGTCATGATAATAATGGTTTCTTAGACGTCAGGTGGCACTTTTCGGGGAAATGTGCGCGGAACCCCTA
TTTGTTTATTTTTCTAAATACATTCAAATATGTATCCGCTCATGAGACAATAACCCTGATAAATGCTTCA
ATAATATTGAAAAAGGAAGAGTATGAGTATTCAACATTTCCGTGTCGCCCTTATTCCCTTTTTTGCGGCA
TTTTGCCTTCCTGTTTTTGCTCACCCAGAAACGCTGGTGAAAGTAAAAGATGCTGAAGATCAGTTGGGTG
CACGAGTGGGTTACATCGAACTGGATCTCAACAGCGGTAAGATCCTTGAGAGTTTTCGCCCCGAAGAACG
TTTTCCAATGATGAGCACTTTTAAAGTTCTGCTATGTGGCGCGGTATTATCCCGTATTGACGCCGGGCAA
GAGCAACTCGGTCGCCGCATACACTATTCTCAGAATGACTTGGTTGAGTACTCACCAGTCACAGAAAAGC
ATCTTACGGATGGCATGACAGTAAGAGAATTATGCAGTGCTGCCATAACCATGAGTGATAACACTGCGGC
CAACTTACTTCTGACAACGATCGGAGGACCGAAGGAGCTAACCGCTTTTTTGCACAACATGGGGGATCAT
GTAACTCGCCTTGATCGTTGGGAACCGGAGCTGAATGAAGCCATACCAAACGACGAGCGTGACACCACGA
TGCCTGTAGCAATGGCAACAACGTTGCGCAAACTATTAACTGGCGAACTACTTACTCTAGCTTCCCGGCA
ACAATTAATAGACTGGATGGAGGCGGATAAAGTTGCAGGACCACTTCTGCGCTCGGCCCTTCCGGCTGGC
TGGTTTATTGCTGATAAATCTGGAGCCGGTGAGCGTGGAAGCCGCGGTATCATTGCAGCACTGGGGCCAG
ATGGTAAGCCCTCCCGTATCGTAGTTATCTACACGACGGGGAGTCAGGCAACTATGGATGAACGAAATAG
ACAGATCGCTGAGATAGGTGCCTCACTGATTAAGCATTGGTAACTGTCAGACCAAGTTTACTCATATATA
CTTTAGATTGATTTAAAACTTCATTTTTAATTTAAAAGGATCTAGGTGAAGATCCTTTTTGATAATCTCA
TGACCAAAATCCCTTAACGTGAGTTTTCGTTCCACTGAGCGTCAGACCCCGTAGAAAAGATCAAAGGATC
TTCTTGAGATCCTTTTTTTCTGCGCGTAATCTGCTGCTTGCAAACAAAAAAACCACCGCTACCAGCGGTG
GTTTGTTTGCCGGATCAAGAGCTACCAACTCTTTTTCCGAAGGTAACTGGCTTCAGCAGAGCGCAGATAC
CAAATACTGTTCTTCTAGTGTAGCCGTAGTTAGGCCACCACTTCAAGAACTCTGTAGCACCGCCTACATA
CCTCGCTCTGCTAATCCTGTTACCAGTGGCTGCTGCCAGTGGCGATAAGTCGTGTCTTACCGGGTTGGAC
TCAAGACGATAGTTACCGGATAAGGCGCAGCGGTCGGGCTGAACGGGGGGTTCGTGCACACAGCCCAGCT
TGGAGCGAACGACCTACACCGAACTGAGATACCTACAGCGTGAGCTATGAGAAAGCGCCACGCTTCCCGA
AGGGAGAAAGGCGGACAGGTATCCGGTAAGCGGCAGGGTCGGAACAGGAGAGCGCACGAGGGAGCTTCCA
GGGGGAAACGCCTGGTATCTTTATAGTCCTGTCGGGTTTCGCCACCTCTGACTTGAGCGTCGATTTTTGT
GATGCTCGTCAGGGGGGCGGAGCCTATGGAAA
